Addgene plasmid #124093: pLenti6.3-KLRC1-V5
Purpose: KLRC1-V5 tagged expression vector
Depositing lab: J. Chad Brenner. Depositing organization: University of Michigan. Publication: Genome-wide open reading frame profiling identifies fibroblast growth factor signaling as a driver of PD-L1 expression in head and neck squamous cell carcinoma. Mann JE, Smith JD, Kulkarni A, Foltin SK, Scheftz EB, Murray IR, Gensterblum-Miller E, Brummel CV, Bhangale A, Hoesli RC, Brenner JC. Oral Oncol. 2023 Nov;146:106562. doi: 10.1016/j.oraloncology.2023.106562. Epub 2023 Sep 2. PubMed 37666053.
Backbone
  Vector backbone: pLenti6.3
  Backbone manufacturer: Thermofisher
  Backbone size w/o insert (bp): 7692
  Total vector size (bp): 8394
  Vector type: Lentiviral
  Selectable markers: Blasticidin
Growth in bacteria
  Bacterial resistance: Ampicillin, 100 μg/mL
  Growth temperature: 37°C
  Growth strain: NEB Stable
  Copy number: Unknown
Gene/Insert
  Gene/Insert name: KLRC1 (alt name: killer cell lectin like receptor C1)
  Species: H. sapiens (human)
  Insert size (bp): 702
  Entrez Gene: KLRC1 (a.k.a. CD159A, NKG2, NKG2A)
  Tag / fusion protein: V5 (C terminal on insert)
  Cloning method: Gateway Cloning
  Sequencing primers: 5′ CMV forward
Terms and licenses: Academic/Nonprofit Terms; Industry Terms: Not Available to Industry
How to cite: pLenti6.3-KLRC1-V5 was a gift from J. Chad Brenner (Addgene plasmid # 124093 ; http://n2t.net/addgene:124093 ; RRID:Addgene_124093)
