[The description below was written by a language model from this plasmid's Addgene catalogue record and pLannotate feature annotations shown in this document.]
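Description:
pLenti6.3-KLRC1-V5 is a lentiviral expression plasmid built on the commercial pLenti6.3 backbone and carrying the human KLRC1 open reading frame (killer cell lectin like receptor C1, also known as NKG2A or CD159A) with a C-terminal V5 epitope tag. It is propagated in E. coli through a high-copy ColE1/pUC-type origin with ampicillin selection (AmpR); an f1 origin and residual lac and T7/T3 promoter elements from the cloning backbone are also annotated. The catalogue lists a total size of 8,394 bp, whereas the annotated sequence record, labelled a partial NGS result, is 8,464 nt, so the two differ slightly.

The viral portion has a third-generation, self-inactivating layout. An RSV promoter fused to a truncated HIV-1 5' LTR drives genomic RNA production in packaging cells, followed by the Ψ packaging signal with a gag fragment, the RRE for Rev-dependent nuclear export, and the cPPT/CTS. The ΔU3 3' LTR inactivates LTR promoter activity after integration. Inside this frame, the CMV enhancer and promoter drive KLRC1, which was inserted by Gateway recombination and is therefore flanked by attB1 and attB2 sites. The V5 tag lies downstream of attB2, consistent with the recorded C-terminal fusion, and a WPRE follows to enhance transcript expression. A second cassette uses the SV40 early promoter, with the bacterial EM7 promoter, to express blasticidin S deaminase, allowing blasticidin selection of transduced mammalian cells.

The construct is intended for transient or stable expression of V5-tagged KLRC1 in mammalian cells, with detection through the tag. The associated publication concerns open reading frame profiling of PD-L1 regulation in head and neck squamous cell carcinoma.
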