Features (pLannotate 1.2.2; 32 found; start..end, strand, type, name):
      3..229     +  promoter       RSV promoter: Rous sarcoma virus enhancer/promoter
    230..410     +  LTR            5' LTR (truncated): truncated 5' long terminal repeat (LTR) from HIV-1
    457..582     +  misc_feature   HIV-1 Ψ: packaging signal of human immunodeficiency virus type 1
    566..929     +  CDS            HIV-1 gag (fragment): gag protein from human immunodeficiency virus 1; gag
   1075..1308    +  misc_feature   RRE: The Rev response element (RRE) of HIV-1 allows for Rev-dependent mRNA export from the nucleus to the cytoplasm.
   1685..1785    +  CDS            Rev (fragment): human immunodeficiency virus 1 (HIV-1) Rev protein; rev; enhances nuclear export of unspliced and incompletely spliced viral mRNAs
   1804..1921    +  misc_feature   cPPT/CTS: central polypurine tract and central termination sequence of HIV-1
   1944..2247    +  enhancer       CMV enhancer: human cytomegalovirus immediate early enhancer
   2248..2451    +  promoter       CMV promoter: human cytomegalovirus (CMV) immediate early promoter
   2568..2592    +  protein_bind   attB1: mutant version of attB; recombination site for the Gateway® BP reaction BP Clonase™
   2613..3311    +  CDS            KLRC1: NKG2A_HUMAN - Also known as NKG2A From Homo sapiens (Human).
   3325..3349    -  protein_bind   attB2: mutant version of attB; recombination site for the Gateway® BP reaction BP Clonase™
   3402..3443    +  CDS            V5 tag: epitope tag from simian virus 5
   3467..4055    +  misc_feature   WPRE: woodchuck hepatitis virus posttranscriptional regulatory element
   4070..4386    +  promoter       SV40 promoter: SV40 enhancer and early promoter
   4434..4481    +  promoter       EM7 promoter: synthetic bacterial promoter&nbsp
   4500..4898    +  CDS            BSD: blasticidin S deaminase; Aspergillus terreus BSD; confers resistance to blasticidin
   4915..4983    +  CDS            nef (fragment): NEF_HV1Z2 - Experimental evidence at protein level: Swiss-Prot protein existence level 1. Extracellular Nef protein targets CD4(+) T-lymphocytes for apoptosis by interacting with CXCR4 surface receptors. From Human immunodeficiency virus type 1 group M subtype D (isolate Z2/CDC-Z34) (HIV-1).
   4985..5218    +  LTR            3' LTR (ΔU3): self-inactivating 3' long terminal repeat (LTR) from HIV-1
   5290..5411    +  polyA_signal   SV40 poly(A) signal: SV40 polyadenylation signal
   5451..5586    +  rep_origin     SV40 ori: SV40 origin of replication
   5607..5625    -  promoter       T7 promoter: promoter for bacteriophage T7 RNA polymerase
   5633..5788    +  CDS            lacZα (fragment): LacZα fragment of β-galactosidase; lacZ fragment
   5793..6221    +  rep_origin     f1 ori (sequence partly withheld): f1 bacteriophage origin of replication; arrow indicates direction of (+) strand synthesis
   6274..6378    +  promoter       AmpR promoter: bla
   6379..7239    +  CDS            AmpR: β-lactamase; bla; confers resistance to ampicillin, carbenicillin, and related antibiotics
   7410..7998    +  rep_origin     ori: high-copy-number ColE1/pMB1/pBR322/pUC origin of replication
   8181..8273    +  CDS            lacI (fragment): lac repressor; lacI; The lac repressor binds to the lac operator to inhibit transcription in E. coli. This inhibition can be relieved by adding lactose or isopropyl-β-D-thiogalactopyranoside (IPTG).
   8286..8307    +  protein_bind   CAP binding site: CAP binding activates transcription in the presence of cAMP. E. coli catabolite activator protein
   8322..8352    +  promoter       lac promoter: promoter for the E. coli lac operon
   8360..8376    +  protein_bind   lac operator: The lac repressor binds to the lac operator to inhibit transcription in E. coli. This inhibition can be relieved by adding lactose or isopropyl-β-D-thiogalactopyranoside (IPTG). lac repressor encoded by lacI
   8421..8439    +  promoter       T3 promoter: promoter for bacteriophage T3 RNA polymerase
>Addgene plasmid #124093 | pLenti6.3-KLRC1-V5 | addgene full sequence | sequence record 241781 | Addgene Partial NGS Result
AATGTAGTCTTATGCAATACTCTTGTAGTCTTGCAACATGGTAACGATGAGTTAGCAACATGCCTTACAA
GGAGAGAAAAAGCACCGTGCATGCCGATTGGTGGAAGTAAGGTGGTACGATCGTGCCTTATTAGGAAGGC
AACAGACGGGTCTGACATGGATTGGACGAACCACTGAATTGCCGCATTGCAGAGATATTGTATTTAAGTG
CCTAGCTCGATACATAAACGGGTCTCTCTGGTTAGACCAGATCTGAGCCTGGGAGCTCTCTGGCTAACTA
GGGAACCCACTGCTTAAGCCTCAATAAAGCTTGCCTTGAGTGCTTCAAGTAGTGTGTGCCCGTCTGTTGT
GTGACTCTGGTAACTAGAGATCCCTCAGACCCTTTTAGTCAGTGTGGAAAATCTCTAGCAGTGGCGCCCG
AACAGGGACTTGAAAGCGAAAGGGAAACCAGAGGAGCTCTCTCGACGCAGGACTCGGCTTGCTGAAGCGC
GCACGGCAAGAGGCGAGGGGCGGCGACTGGTGAGTACGCCAAAAATTTTGACTAGCGGAGGCTAGAAGGA
GAGAGATGGGTGCGAGAGCGTCAGTATTAAGCGGGGGAGAATTAGATCGCGATGGGAAAAAATTCGGTTA
AGGCCAGGGGGAAAGAAAAAATATAAATTAAAACATATAGTATGGGCAAGCAGGGAGCTAGAACGATTCG
CAGTTAATCCTGGCCTGTTAGAAACATCAGAAGGCTGTAGACAAATACTGGGACAGCTACAACCATCCCT
TCAGACAGGATCAGAAGAACTTAGATCATTATATAATACAGTAGCAACCCTCTATTGTGTGCATCAAAGG
ATAGAGATAAAAGACACCAAGGAAGCTTTAGACAAGATAGAGGAAGAGCAAAACAAAAGTAAGACCACCG
CACAGCAAGCGGCCGCTGATCTTCAGACCTGGAGGAGGAGATATGAGGGACAATTGGAGAAGTGAATTAT
ATAAATATAAAGTAGTAAAAATTGAACCATTAGGAGTAGCACCCACCAAGGCAAAGAGAAGAGTGGTGCA
GAGAGAAAAAAGAGCAGTGGGAATAGGAGCTTTGTTCCTTGGGTTCTTGGGAGCAGCAGGAAGCACTATG
GGCGCAGCGTCAATGACGCTGACGGTACAGGCCAGACAATTATTGTCTGGTATAGTGCAGCAGCAGAACA
ATTTGCTGAGGGCTATTGAGGCGCAACAGCATCTGTTGCAACTCACAGTCTGGGGCATCAAGCAGCTCCA
GGCAAGAATCCTGGCTGTGGAAAGATACCTAAAGGATCAACAGCTCCTGGGGATTTGGGGTTGCTCTGGA
AAACTCATTTGCACCACTGCTGTGCCTTGGAATGCTAGTTGGAGTAATAAATCTCTGGAACAGATTTGGA
ATCACACGACCTGGATGGAGTGGGACAGAGAAATTAACAATTACACAAGCTTAATACACTCCTTAATTGA
AGAATCGCAAAACCAGCAAGAAAAGAATGAACAAGAATTATTGGAATTAGATAAATGGGCAAGTTTGTGG
AATTGGTTTAACATAACAAATTGGCTGTGGTATATAAAATTATTCATAATGATAGTAGGAGGCTTGGTAG
GTTTAAGAATAGTTTTTGCTGTACTTTCTATAGTGAATAGAGTTAGGCAGGGATATTCACCATTATCGTT
TCAGACCCACCTCCCAACCCCGAGGGGACCCGACAGGCCCGAAGGAATAGAAGAAGAAGGTGGAGAGAGA
GACAGAGACAGATCCATTCGATTAGTGAACGGATCTCGACGGTATCGGTTAACTTTTAAAAGAAAAGGGG
GGATTGGGGGGTACAGTGCAGGGGAAAGAATAGTAGACATAATAGCAACAGACATACAAACTAAAGAATT
ACAAAAACAAATTACAAAAATTCAAAATTTTATCGATAAGCTTGGGAGTTCCGCGTTACATAACTTACGG
TAAATGGCCCGCCTGGCTGACCGCCCAACGACCCCCGCCCATTGACGTCAATAATGACGTATGTTCCCAT
AGTAACGCCAATAGGGACTTTCCATTGACGTCAATGGGTGGAGTATTTACGGTAAACTGCCCACTTGGCA
GTACATCAAGTGTATCATATGCCAAGTACGCCCCCTATTGACGTCAATGACGGTAAATGGCCCGCCTGGC
ATTATGCCCAGTACATGACCTTATGGGACTTTCCTACTTGGCAGTACATCTACGTATTAGTCATCGCTAT
TACCATGGTGATGCGGTTTTGGCAGTACATCAATGGGCGTGGATAGCGGTTTGACTCACGGGGATTTCCA
AGTCTCCACCCCATTGACGTCAATGGGAGTTTGTTTTGGCACCAAAATCAACGGGACTTTCCAAAATGTC
GTAACAACTCCGCCCCATTGACGCAAATGGGCGGTAGGCGTGTACGGTGGGAGGTCTATATAAGCAGAGC
TCGTTTAGTGAACCGTCAGATCGCCTGGAGACGCCATCCACGCTGTTTTGACCTCCATAGAAGACACCGA
CTCTAGAGGATCCACTAGTCCAGTGTGGTGGAATTCTGCAGATATCAACAAGTTTGTACAAAAAAGCAGG
CTCCGAATTCGCCCTTGCCACCATGGATAACCAAGGAGTAATCTACTCAGACCTGAATCTGCCCCCAAAC
CCAAAGAGGCAGCAACGAAAACCTAAAGGCAATAAAAGCTCCATTTTAGCAACTGAACAGGAAATAACCT
ATGCGGAATTAAACCTTCAAAAAGCTTCTCAGGATTTTCAAGGGAATGACAAAACCTATCACTGCAAAGA
TTTACCATCAGCTCCAGAGAAGCTCATTGTTGGGATCCTGGGAATTATCTGTCTTATCTTAATGGCCTCT
GTGGTAACGATAGTTGTTATTCCCTCTACATTAATACAGAGGCACAACAATTCTTCCCTGAATACAAGAA
CTCAGAAAGCACGTCATTGTGGCCATTGTCCTGAGGAGTGGATTACATATTCCAACAGTTGTTACTACAT
TGGTAAGGAAAGAAGAACTTGGGAAGAGAGTTTGCTGGCCTGTACTTCGAAGAACTCCAGTCTGCTTTCT
ATAGATAATGAAGAAGAAATGAAATTTCTGTCCATCATTTCACCATCCTCATGGATTGGTGTGTTTCGTA
ACAGCAGTCATCATCCATGGGTGACAATGAATGGTTTGGCTTTCAAACATGAGATAAAAGACTCAGATAA
TGCTGAACTTAACTGTGCAGTGCTACAAGTAAATCGACTTAAATCAGCCCAGTGTGGATCTTCAATAATA
TATCATTGTAAGCATAAGCTTAAGGGCGAATTCGACCCAGCTTTCTTGTACAAAGTGGTTGATATCCAGC
ACAGTGGCGGCCGCTCGAGTCTAGAGGGCCCGCGGTTCGAAGGTAAGCCTATCCCTAACCCTCTCCTCGG
TCTCGATTCTACGCGTACCGGTTAGTAATGATCGACAATCAACCTCTGGATTACAAAATTTGTGAAAGAT
TGACTGGTATTCTTAACTATGTTGCTCCTTTTACGCTATGTGGATACGCTGCTTTAATGCCTTTGTATCA
TGCTATTGCTTCCCGTATGGCTTTCATTTTCTCCTCCTTGTATAAATCCTGGTTGCTGTCTCTTTATGAG
GAGTTGTGGCCCGTTGTCAGGCAACGTGGCGTGGTGTGCACTGTGTTTGCTGACGCAACCCCCACTGGTT
GGGGCATTGCCACCACCTGTCAGCTCCTTTCCGGGACTTTCGCTTTCCCCCTCCCTATTGCCACGGCGGA
ACTCATCGCCGCCTGCCTTGCCCGCTGCTGGACAGGGGCTCGGCTGTTGGGCACTGACAATTCCGTGGTG
TTGTCGGGGAAGCTGACGTCCTTTCCATGGCTGCTCGCCTGTGTTGCCACCTGGATTCTGCGCGGGACGT
CCTTCTGCTACGTCCCTTCGGCCCTCAATCCAGCGGACCTTCCTTCCCGCGGCCTGCTGCCGGCTCTGCG
GCCTCTTCCGCGTCTTCGCCTTCGCCCTCAGACGAGTCGGATCTCCCTTTGGGCCGCCTCCCCGCCTGGC
GATGGTACCGGTGTGGAAAGTCCCCAGGCTCCCCAGCAGGCAGAAGTATGCAAAGCATGCATCTCAATTA
GTCAGCAACCAGGTGTGGAAAGTCCCCAGGCTCCCCAGCAGGCAGAAGTATGCAAAGCATGCATCTCAAT
TAGTCAGCAACCATAGTCCCGCCCCTAACTCCGCCCATCCCGCCCCTAACTCCGCCCAGTTCCGCCCATT
CTCCGCCCCATGGCTGACTAATTTTTTTTATTTATGCAGAGGCCGAGGCCGCCTCTGCCTCTGAGCTATT
CCAGAAGTAGTGAGGAGGCTTTTTTGGAGGCCTAGGCTTTTGCAAAAAGCTCCCGGGAGCTTGTATATCC
ATTTTCGGATCTGATCAGCACGTGTTGACAATTAATCATCGGCATAGTATATCGGCATAGTATAATACGA
CAAGGTGAGGAACTAAACCATGGCCAAGCCTTTGTCTCAAGAAGAATCCACCCTCATTGAAAGAGCAACG
GCTACAATCAACAGCATCCCCATCTCTGAAGACTACAGCGTCGCCAGCGCAGCTCTCTCTAGCGACGGCC
GCATCTTCACTGGTGTCAATGTATATCATTTTACTGGGGGACCTTGTGCAGAACTCGTGGTGCTGGGCAC
TGCTGCTGCTGCGGCAGCTGGCAACCTGACTTGTATCGTCGCGATCGGAAATGAGAACAGGGGCATCTTG
AGCCCCTGCGGACGGTGCCGACAGGTGCTTCTCGATCTGCATCCTGGGATCAAAGCCATAGTGAAGGACA
GTGATGGACAGCCGACGGCAGTTGGGATTCGTGAATTGCTGCCCTCTGGTTATGTGTGGGAGGGCTAAGC
ACAATTCGAGCTCGGTACCTTTAAGACCAATGACTTACAAGGCAGCTGTAGATCTTAGCCACTTTTTAAA
AGAAAAGGGGGGACTGGAAGGGCTAATTCACTCCCAACGAAGACAAGATCTGCTTTTTGCTTGTACTGGG
TCTCTCTGGTTAGACCAGATCTGAGCCTGGGAGCTCTCTGGCTAACTAGGGAACCCACTGCTTAAGCCTC
AATAAAGCTTGCCTTGAGTGCTTCAAGTAGTGTGTGCCCGTCTGTTGTGTGACTCTGGTAACTAGAGATC
CCTCAGACCCTTTTAGTCAGTGTGGAAAATCTCTAGCAGTAGTAGTTCATGTCATCTTATTATTCAGTAT
TTATAACTTGCAAAGAAATGAATATCAGAGAGTGAGAGGAACTTGTTTATTGCAGCTTATAATGGTTACA
AATAAAGCAATAGCATCACAAATTTCACAAATAAAGCATTTTTTTCACTGCATTCTAGTTGTGGTTTGTC
CAAACTCATCAATGTATCTTATCATGTCTGGCTCTAGCTATCCCGCCCCTAACTCCGCCCATCCCGCCCC
TAACTCCGCCCAGTTCCGCCCATTCTCCGCCCCATGGCTGACTAATTTTTTTTATTTATGCAGAGGCCGA
GGCCGCCTCGGCCTCTGAGCTATTCCAGAAGTAGTGAGGAGGCTTTTTTGGAGGCCTAGGGACGTACCCA
ATTCGCCCTATAGTGAGTCGTATTACGCGCGCTCACTGGCCGTCGTTTTACAACGTCGTGACTGGGAAAA
CCCTGGCGTTACCCAACTTAATCGCCTTGCAGCACATCCCCCTTTCGCCAGCTGGCGTAATAGCGAAGAG
GCCCGCACCGATCGCCCTTCCCAACAGTTGCGCAGCCTGAATGGCGAATGGG
[124 nt withheld, positions 5793-5916]
C
[91 nt withheld, positions 5918-6008]
A
[49 nt withheld, positions 6010-6058]
CCTTTGACGTTGGAGTCCACGTTCTTT
[37 nt withheld, positions 6086-6122]
ACCCTATCTCGGTCTATTCTTTTGATTTATAAGGGATTTTGCCGATTTCGGCCTATTGGTTAAAAAATGA
GCTGATTTAACAAAAATTTAACGCGAATTTTAACAAAATATTAACGCTTACAATTTAGGTGGCACTTTTC
GGGGAAATGTGCGCGGAACCCCTATTTGTTTATTTTTCTAAATACATTCAAATATGTATCCGCTCATGAG
ACAATAACCCTGATAAATGCTTCAATAATATTGAAAAAGGAAGAGTATGAGTATTCAACATTTCCGTGTC
GCCCTTATTCCCTTTTTTGCGGCATTTTGCCTTCCTGTTTTTGCTCACCCAGAAACGCTGGTGAAAGTAA
AAGATGCTGAAGATCAGTTGGGTGCACGAGTGGGTTACATCGAACTGGATCTCAACAGCGGTAAGATCCT
TGAGAGTTTTCGCCCCGAAGAACGTTTTCCAATGATGAGCACTTTTAAAGTTCTGCTATGTGGCGCGGTA
TTATCCCGTATTGACGCCGGGCAAGAGCAACTCGGTCGCCGCATACACTATTCTCAGAATGACTTGGTTG
AGTACTCACCAGTCACAGAAAAGCATCTTACGGATGGCATGACAGTAAGAGAATTATGCAGTGCTGCCAT
AACCATGAGTGATAACACTGCGGCCAACTTACTTCTGACAACGATCGGAGGACCGAAGGAGCTAACCGCT
TTTTTGCACAACATGGGGGATCATGTAACTCGCCTTGATCGTTGGGAACCGGAGCTGAATGAAGCCATAC
CAAACGACGAGCGTGACACCACGATGCCTGTAGCAATGGCAACAACGTTGCGCAAACTATTAACTGGCGA
ACTACTTACTCTAGCTTCCCGGCAACAATTAATAGACTGGATGGAGGCGGATAAAGTTGCAGGACCACTT
CTGCGCTCGGCCCTTCCGGCTGGCTGGTTTATTGCTGATAAATCTGGAGCCGGTGAGCGTGGGTCTCGCG
GTATCATTGCAGCACTGGGGCCAGATGGTAAGCCCTCCCGTATCGTAGTTATCTACACGACGGGGAGTCA
GGCAACTATGGATGAACGAAATAGACAGATCGCTGAGATAGGTGCCTCACTGATTAAGCATTGGTAACTG
TCAGACCAAGTTTACTCATATATACTTTAGATTGATTTAAAACTTCATTTTTAATTTAAAAGGATCTAGG
TGAAGATCCTTTTTGATAATCTCATGACCAAAATCCCTTAACGTGAGTTTTCGTTCCACTGAGCGTCAGA
CCCCGTAGAAAAGATCAAAGGATCTTCTTGAGATCCTTTTTTTCTGCGCGTAATCTGCTGCTTGCAAACA
AAAAAACCACCGCTACCAGCGGTGGTTTGTTTGCCGGATCAAGAGCTACCAACTCTTTTTCCGAAGGTAA
CTGGCTTCAGCAGAGCGCAGATACCAAATACTGTTCTTCTAGTGTAGCCGTAGTTAGGCCACCACTTCAA
GAACTCTGTAGCACCGCCTACATACCTCGCTCTGCTAATCCTGTTACCAGTGGCTGCTGCCAGTGGCGAT
AAGTCGTGTCTTACCGGGTTGGACTCAAGACGATAGTTACCGGATAAGGCGCAGCGGTCGGGCTGAACGG
GGGGTTCGTGCACACAGCCCAGCTTGGAGCGAACGACCTACACCGAACTGAGATACCTACAGCGTGAGCT
ATGAGAAAGCGCCACGCTTCCCGAAGGGAGAAAGGCGGACAGGTATCCGGTAAGCGGCAGGGTCGGAACA
GGAGAGCGCACGAGGGAGCTTCCAGGGGGAAACGCCTGGTATCTTTATAGTCCTGTCGGGTTTCGCCACC
TCTGACTTGAGCGTCGATTTTTGTGATGCTCGTCAGGGGGGCGGAGCCTATGGAAAAACGCCAGCAACGC
GGCCTTTTTACGGTTCCTGGCCTTTTGCTGGCCTTTTGCTCACATGTTCTTTCCTGCGTTATCCCCTGAT
TCTGTGGATAACCGTATTACCGCCTTTGAGTGAGCTGATACCGCTCGCCGCAGCCGAACGACCGAGCGCA
GCGAGTCAGTGAGCGAGGAAGCGGAAGAGCGCCCAATACGCAAACCGCCTCTCCCCGCGCGTTGGCCGAT
TCATTAATGCAGCTGGCACGACAGGTTTCCCGACTGGAAAGCGGGCAGTGAGCGCAACGCAATTAATGTG
AGTTAGCTCACTCATTAGGCACCCCAGGCTTTACACTTTATGCTTCCGGCTCGTATGTTGTGTGGAATTG
TGAGCGGATAACAATTTCACACAGGAAACAGCTATGACCATGATTACGCCAAGCGCGCAATTAACCCTCA
CTAAAGGGAACAAAAGCTGGAGCTGCAAGCTT
